>Addgene plasmid #90921 | TRIP13 H4.2 gRNA | addgene full sequence | sequence record 183135 | Addgene NGS Result
GCAGCGAGTCAGTGAGCGAGGAAGCGGAAGAGCGCCCAATACGCAAACCGCCTCTCCCCGCGCGTTGGCC
GATTCATTAATGCAGCTGGCACGACAGGTTTCCCGACTGGAAAGCGGGCAGTGAGCGCAACGCAATTAAT
GTGAGTTAGCTCACTCATTAGGCACCCCAGGCTTTACACTTTATGCTTCCGGCTCGTATGTTGTGTGGAA
TTGTGAGCGGATAACAATTTCACACAGGAAACAGCTATGACCATGATTACGCCAAGCGCGCAATTAACCC
TCACTAAAGGGAACAAAAGCTGGAGCTGCAAGCTTAATGTAGTCTTATGCAATACTCTTGTAGTCTTGCA
ACATGGTAACGATGAGTTAGCAACATGCCTTACAAGGAGAGAAAAAGCACCGTGCATGCCGATTGGTGGA
AGTAAGGTGGTACGATCGTGCCTTATTAGGAAGGCAACAGACGGGTCTGACATGGATTGGACGAACCACT
GAATTGCCGCATTGCAGAGATATTGTATTTAAGTGCCTAGCTCGATACATAAACGGGTCTCTCTGGTTAG
ACCAGATCTGAGCCTGGGAGCTCTCTGGCTAACTAGGGAACCCACTGCTTAAGCCTCAATAAAGCTTGCC
TTGAGTGCTTCAAGTAGTGTGTGCCCGTCTGTTGTGTGACTCTGGTAACTAGAGATCCCTCAGACCCTTT
TAGTCAGTGTGGAAAATCTCTAGCAGTGGCGCCCGAACAGGGACTTGAAAGCGAAAGGGAAACCAGAGGA
GCTCTCTCGACGCAGGACTCGGCTTGCTGAAGCGCGCACGGCAAGAGGCGAGGGGCGGCGACTGGTGAGT
ACGCCAAAAATTTTGACTAGCGGAGGCTAGAAGGAGAGAGATGGGTGCGAGAGCGTCAGTATTAAGCGGG
GGAGAATTAGATCGCGATGGGAAAAAATTCGGTTAAGGCCAGGGGGAAAGAAAAAATATAAATTAAAACA
TATAGTATGGGCAAGCAGGGAGCTAGAACGATTCGCAGTTAATCCTGGCCTGTTAGAAACATCAGAAGGC
TGTAGACAAATACTGGGACAGCTACAACCATCCCTTCAGACAGGATCAGAAGAACTTAGATCATTATATA
ATACAGTAGCAACCCTCTATTGTGTGCATCAAAGGATAGAGATAAAAGACACCAAGGAAGCTTTAGACAA
GATAGAGGAAGAGCAAAACAAAAGTAAGACCACCGCACAGCAAGCGGCCGCTGATCTTCAGACCTGGAGG
AGGAGATATGAGGGACAATTGGAGAAGTGAATTATATAAATATAAAGTAGTAAAAATTGAACCATTAGGA
GTAGCACCCACCAAGGCAAAGAGAAGAGTGGTGCAGAGAGAAAAAAGAGCAGTGGGAATAGGAGCTTTGT
TCCTTGGGTTCTTGGGAGCAGCAGGAAGCACTATGGGCGCAGCGTCAATGACGCTGACGGTACAGGCCAG
ACAATTATTGTCTGGTATAGTGCAGCAGCAGAACAATTTGCTGAGGGCTATTGAGGCGCAACAGCATCTG
TTGCAACTCACAGTCTGGGGCATCAAGCAGCTCCAGGCAAGAATCCTGGCTGTGGAAAGATACCTAAAGG
ATCAACAGCTCCTGGGGATTTGGGGTTGCTCTGGAAAACTCATTTGCACCACTGCTGTGCCTTGGAATGC
TAGTTGGAGTAATAAATCTCTGGAACAGATTTGGAATCACACGACCTGGATGGAGTGGGACAGAGAAATT
AACAATTACACAAGCTTAATACACTCCTTAATTGAAGAATCGCAAAACCAGCAAGAAAAGAATGAACAAG
AATTATTGGAATTAGATAAATGGGCAAGTTTGTGGAATTGGTTTAACATAACAAATTGGCTGTGGTATAT
AAAATTATTCATAATGATAGTAGGAGGCTTGGTAGGTTTAAGAATAGTTTTTGCTGTACTTTCTATAGTG
AATAGAGTTAGGCAGGGATATTCACCATTATCGTTTCAGACCCACCTCCCAACCCCGAGGGGACCCAGAG
AGGGCCTATTTCCCATGATTCCTTCATATTTGCATATACGATACAAGGCTGTTAGAGAGATAATTAGAAT
TAATTTGACTGTAAACACAAAGATATTAGTACAAAATACGTGACGTAGAAAGTAATAATTTCTTGGGTAG
TTTGCAGTTTTAAAATTATGTTTTAAAATGGACTATCATATGCTTACCGTAACTTGAAAGTATTTCGATT
TCTTGGCTTTATATATCTTGTGGAAAGGACGAAACACCGTGCATGCACTCAAATCGATGTTTAAGAGCTA
TGCTGGAAACAGCATAGCAAGTTTAAATAAGGCTAGTCCGTTATCAACTTGAAAAAGTGGCACCGAGTCG
GTGCTTTTTTTGAATTCTAGATCTTGAGACAAATGGCAGTATTCATCCACAATTTTAAAAGAAAAGGGGG
GATTGGGGGGTACAGTGCAGGGGAAAGAATAGTAGACATAATAGCAACAGACATACAAACTAAAGAATTA
CAAAAACAAATTACAAAAATTCAAAATTTTCGGGTTTATTACAGGGACAGCAGAGATCCACTTTGGCGCC
GGCTCGAGTGGCTCCGGTGCCCGTCAGTGGGCAGAGCGCACATCGCCCACAGTCCCCGAGAAGTTGGGGG
GAGGGGTCGGCAATTGAACCGGTGCCTAGAGAAGGTGGCGCGGGGTAAACTGGGAAAGTGATGTCGTGTA
CTGGCTCCGCCTTTTTCCCGAGGGTGGGGGAGAACCGTATATAAGTGCAGTAGTCGCCGTGAACGTTCTT
TTTCGCAACGGGTTTGCCGCCAGAACACAGGTGTCGTGACGCGGGATCCGCCACCATGACCGAGTACAAG
CCCACGGTGCGCCTCGCCACCCGCGACGACGTCCCCAGGGCCGTACGCACCCTCGCCGCCGCGTTCGCCG
ACTACCCCGCCACGCGCCACACCGTCGATCCGGACCGCCACATCGAGCGGGTCACCGAGCTGCAAGAACT
CTTCCTCACGCGCGTCGGGCTCGACATCGGCAAGGTGTGGGTCGCGGACGACGGCGCCGCGGTGGCGGTC
TGGACCACGCCGGAGAGCGTCGAAGCGGGGGCGGTGTTCGCCGAGATCGGCCCGCGCATGGCCGAGTTGA
GCGGTTCCCGGCTGGCCGCGCAGCAACAGATGGAAGGCCTCCTGGCGCCGCACCGGCCCAAGGAGCCCGC
GTGGTTCCTGGCCACCGTCGGAGTCTCGCCCGACCACCAGGGCAAGGGTCTGGGCAGCGCCGTCGTGCTC
CCCGGAGTGGAGGCGGCCGAGCGCGCCGGGGTGCCCGCCTTCCTGGAGACCTCCGCGCCCCGCAACCTCC
CCTTCTACGAGCGGCTCGGCTTCACCGTCACCGCCGACGTCGAGGTGCCCGAAGGACCGCGCACCTGGTG
CATGACCCGCAAGCCCGGTGCCTGAACGCGTTAAGTCGACAATCAACCTCTGGATTACAAAATTTGTGAA
AGATTGACTGGTATTCTTAACTATGTTGCTCCTTTTACGCTATGTGGATACGCTGCTTTAATGCCTTTGT
ATCATGCTATTGCTTCCCGTATGGCTTTCATTTTCTCCTCCTTGTATAAATCCTGGTTGCTGTCTCTTTA
TGAGGAGTTGTGGCCCGTTGTCAGGCAACGTGGCGTGGTGTGCACTGTGTTTGCTGACGCAACCCCCACT
GGTTGGGGCATTGCCACCACCTGTCAGCTCCTTTCCGGGACTTTCGCTTTCCCCCTCCCTATTGCCACGG
CGGAACTCATCGCCGCCTGCCTTGCCCGCTGCTGGACAGGGGCTCGGCTGTTGGGCACTGACAATTCCGT
GGTGTTGTCGGGGAAATCATCGTCCTTTCCTTGGCTGCTCGCCTGTGTTGCCACCTGGATTCTGCGCGGG
ACGTCCTTCTGCTACGTCCCTTCGGCCCTCAATCCAGCGGACCTTCCTTCCCGCGGCCTGCTGCCGGCTC
TGCGGCCTCTTCCGCGTCTTCGCCTTCGCCCTCAGACGAGTCGGATCTCCCTTTGGGCCGCCTCCCCGCG
TCGACTTTAAGACCAATGACTTACAAGGCAGCTGTAGATCTTAGCCACTTTTTAAAAGAAAAGGGGGGAC
TGGAAGGGCTAATTCACTCCCAACGAAGACAAGATCTGCTTTTTGCTTGTACTGGGTCTCTCTGGTTAGA
CCAGATCTGAGCCTGGGAGCTCTCTGGCTAACTAGGGAACCCACTGCTTAAGCCTCAATAAAGCTTGCCT
TGAGTGCTTCAAGTAGTGTGTGCCCGTCTGTTGTGTGACTCTGGTAACTAGAGATCCCTCAGACCCTTTT
AGTCAGTGTGGAAAATCTCTAGCAGTACGTATAGTAGTTCATGTCATCTTATTATTCAGTATTTATAACT
TGCAAAGAAATGAATATCAGAGAGTGAGAGGAACTTGTTTATTGCAGCTTATAATGGTTACAAATAAAGC
AATAGCATCACAAATTTCACAAATAAAGCATTTTTTTCACTGCATTCTAGTTGTGGTTTGTCCAAACTCA
TCAATGTATCTTATCATGTCTGGCTCTAGCTATCCCGCCCCTAACTCCGCCCATCCCGCCCCTAACTCCG
CCCAGTTCCGCCCATTCTCCGCCCCATGGCTGACTAATTTTTTTTATTTATGCAGAGGCCGAGGCCGCCT
CGGCCTCTGAGCTATTCCAGAAGTAGTGAGGAGGCTTTTTTGGAGGCCTAGGGACGTACCCAATTCGCCC
TATAGTGAGTCGTATTACGCGCGCTCACTGGCCGTCGTTTTACAACGTCGTGACTGGGAAAACCCTGGCG
TTACCCAACTTAATCGCCTTGCAGCACATCCCCCTTTCGCCAGCTGGCGTAATAGCGAAGAGGCCCGCAC
CGATCGCCCTTCCCAACAGTTGCGCAGCCTGAATGGCGAATGGG
[124 nt withheld, positions 4945-5068]
C
[91 nt withheld, positions 5070-5160]
A
[49 nt withheld, positions 5162-5210]
CCTTTGACGTTGGAGTCCACGTTCTTT
[37 nt withheld, positions 5238-5274]
ACCCTATCTCGGTCTATTCTTTTGATTTATAAGGGATTTTGCCGATTTCGGCCTATTGGTTAAAAAATGA
GCTGATTTAACAAAAATTTAACGCGAATTTTAACAAAATATTAACGCTTACAATTTAGGTGGCACTTTTC
GGGGAAATGTGCGCGGAACCCCTATTTGTTTATTTTTCTAAATACATTCAAATATGTATCCGCTCATGAG
ACAATAACCCTGATAAATGCTTCAATAATATTGAAAAAGGAAGAGTATGAGTATTCAACATTTCCGTGTC
GCCCTTATTCCCTTTTTTGCGGCATTTTGCCTTCCTGTTTTTGCTCACCCAGAAACGCTGGTGAAAGTAA
AAGATGCTGAAGATCAGTTGGGTGCACGAGTGGGTTACATCGAACTGGATCTCAACAGCGGTAAGATCCT
TGAGAGTTTTCGCCCCGAAGAACGTTTTCCAATGATGAGCACTTTTAAAGTTCTGCTATGTGGCGCGGTA
TTATCCCGTATTGACGCCGGGCAAGAGCAACTCGGTCGCCGCATACACTATTCTCAGAATGACTTGGTTG
AGTACTCACCAGTCACAGAAAAGCATCTTACGGATGGCATGACAGTAAGAGAATTATGCAGTGCTGCCAT
AACCATGAGTGATAACACTGCGGCCAACTTACTTCTGACAACGATCGGAGGACCGAAGGAGCTAACCGCT
TTTTTGCACAACATGGGGGATCATGTAACTCGCCTTGATCGTTGGGAACCGGAGCTGAATGAAGCCATAC
CAAACGACGAGCGTGACACCACGATGCCTGTAGCAATGGCAACAACGTTGCGCAAACTATTAACTGGCGA
ACTACTTACTCTAGCTTCCCGGCAACAATTAATAGACTGGATGGAGGCGGATAAAGTTGCAGGACCACTT
CTGCGCTCGGCCCTTCCGGCTGGCTGGTTTATTGCTGATAAATCTGGAGCCGGTGAGCGTGGGTCTCGCG
GTATCATTGCAGCACTGGGGCCAGATGGTAAGCCCTCCCGTATCGTAGTTATCTACACGACGGGGAGTCA
GGCAACTATGGATGAACGAAATAGACAGATCGCTGAGATAGGTGCCTCACTGATTAAGCATTGGTAACTG
TCAGACCAAGTTTACTCATATATACTTTAGATTGATTTAAAACTTCATTTTTAATTTAAAAGGATCTAGG
TGAAGATCCTTTTTGATAATCTCATGACCAAAATCCCTTAACGTGAGTTTTCGTTCCACTGAGCGTCAGA
CCCCGTAGAAAAGATCAAAGGATCTTCTTGAGATCCTTTTTTTCTGCGCGTAATCTGCTGCTTGCAAACA
AAAAAACCACCGCTACCAGCGGTGGTTTGTTTGCCGGATCAAGAGCTACCAACTCTTTTTCCGAAGGTAA
CTGGCTTCAGCAGAGCGCAGATACCAAATACTGTTCTTCTAGTGTAGCCGTAGTTAGGCCACCACTTCAA
GAACTCTGTAGCACCGCCTACATACCTCGCTCTGCTAATCCTGTTACCAGTGGCTGCTGCCAGTGGCGAT
AAGTCGTGTCTTACCGGGTTGGACTCAAGACGATAGTTACCGGATAAGGCGCAGCGGTCGGGCTGAACGG
GGGGTTCGTGCACACAGCCCAGCTTGGAGCGAACGACCTACACCGAACTGAGATACCTACAGCGTGAGCT
ATGAGAAAGCGCCACGCTTCCCGAAGGGAGAAAGGCGGACAGGTATCCGGTAAGCGGCAGGGTCGGAACA
GGAGAGCGCACGAGGGAGCTTCCAGGGGGAAACGCCTGGTATCTTTATAGTCCTGTCGGGTTTCGCCACC
TCTGACTTGAGCGTCGATTTTTGTGATGCTCGTCAGGGGGGCGGAGCCTATGGAAAAACGCCAGCAACGC
GGCCTTTTTACGGTTCCTGGCCTTTTGCTGGCCTTTTGCTCACATGTTCTTTCCTGCGTTATCCCCTGAT
TCTGTGGATAACCGTATTACCGCCTTTGAGTGAGCTGATACCGCTCGCCGCAGCCGAACGACCGAGC
Features (pLannotate 1.2.2; 28 found; start..end, strand, type, name):
      3..30      +  rep_origin     RSF ori (fragment): Plasmids containing the RSF 1030 origin of replication can be propagated in E. coli cells that contain additional plasmids with compatible origins.
     32..124     +  CDS            lacI (fragment): lac repressor; lacI; The lac repressor binds to the lac operator to inhibit transcription in E. coli. This inhibition can be relieved by adding lactose or isopropyl-β-D-thiogalactopyranoside (IPTG).
    137..158     +  protein_bind   CAP binding site: CAP binding activates transcription in the presence of cAMP. E. coli catabolite activator protein
    173..203     +  promoter       lac promoter: promoter for the E. coli lac operon
    211..227     +  protein_bind   lac operator: The lac repressor binds to the lac operator to inhibit transcription in E. coli. This inhibition can be relieved by adding lactose or isopropyl-β-D-thiogalactopyranoside (IPTG). lac repressor encoded by lacI
    272..290     +  promoter       T3 promoter: promoter for bacteriophage T3 RNA polymerase
    318..544     +  promoter       RSV promoter: Rous sarcoma virus enhancer/promoter
    545..725     +  LTR            5' LTR (truncated): truncated 5' long terminal repeat (LTR) from HIV-1
    772..897     +  misc_feature   HIV-1 Ψ: packaging signal of human immunodeficiency virus type 1
    881..1244    +  CDS            HIV-1 gag (fragment): gag protein from human immunodeficiency virus 1; gag
   1390..1623    +  misc_feature   RRE: The Rev response element (RRE) of HIV-1 allows for Rev-dependent mRNA export from the nucleus to the cytoplasm.
   2000..2026    +  CDS            Rev (fragment): human immunodeficiency virus 1 (HIV-1) Rev protein; rev; enhances nuclear export of unspliced and incompletely spliced viral mRNAs
   2030..2270    +  promoter       U6 promoter: RNA polymerase III promoter for human U6 snRNA
   2317..2384    +  misc_RNA       tracrRNA (fragment): trans-activating CRISPR RNA for the Streptococcus pyogenes CRISPR/Cas9 system
   2433..2550    +  misc_feature   cPPT/CTS: central polypurine tract and central termination sequence of HIV-1
   2619..2830    +  promoter       EF-1α core promoter: core promoter for human elongation factor EF-1α
   2856..3455    +  CDS            PuroR (fragment): puromycin N-acetyltransferase; pac from Streptomyces; confers resistance to puromycin
   3471..4059    +  misc_feature   WPRE: woodchuck hepatitis virus posttranscriptional regulatory element
   4110..4129    +  misc_feature   cPPT/CTS (fragment): central polypurine tract and central termination sequence of HIV-1
   4131..4364    +  LTR            3' LTR (ΔU3): self-inactivating 3' long terminal repeat (LTR) from HIV-1
   4442..4563    +  polyA_signal   SV40 poly(A) signal: SV40 polyadenylation signal
   4603..4738    +  rep_origin     SV40 ori: SV40 origin of replication
   4759..4777    -  promoter       T7 promoter: promoter for bacteriophage T7 RNA polymerase
   4785..4940    +  CDS            lacZα (fragment): LacZα fragment of β-galactosidase; lacZ fragment
   4945..5373    +  rep_origin     f1 ori (sequence partly withheld): f1 bacteriophage origin of replication; arrow indicates direction of (+) strand synthesis
   5426..5530    +  promoter       AmpR promoter: bla
   5531..6391    +  CDS            AmpR: β-lactamase; bla; confers resistance to ampicillin, carbenicillin, and related antibiotics
   6562..7150    +  rep_origin     ori: high-copy-number ColE1/pMB1/pBR322/pUC origin of replication
