[The description below was written by a language model from this plasmid's Addgene catalogue record and pLannotate feature annotations shown in this document.]
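Description:
TRIP13 H4.2 gRNA is a third-generation lentiviral CRISPR guide plasmid built on the pLenti-sgRNA backbone and designed to express a single guide RNA against human TRIP13. It is propagated in E. coli through a high-copy ColE1/pUC-type origin with ampicillin selection (AmpR), and also carries an f1 origin and an SV40 origin. The catalogue lists a backbone size of 9,151 bp without insert, whereas the annotated full sequence is 7,301 nt. This is plausibly because a filler was removed when the guide was cloned, but the record does not explain the difference.

The viral portion runs from an RSV promoter fused to a truncated HIV-1 5' LTR, which makes genomic RNA production Tat-independent, through the Ψ packaging signal with a partial gag region, the Rev response element and a cPPT/CTS, to a WPRE and a self-inactivating ΔU3 3' LTR followed by an SV40 polyadenylation signal. Within this unit, a human U6 RNA polymerase III promoter drives the TRIP13 spacer joined to the Streptococcus pyogenes tracrRNA-derived scaffold. The spacer was inserted between BsmBI sites that were destroyed in cloning, and the depositor notes that the listed guide sequence includes the 5' BsmBI overhang as well as the spacer. Downstream, an EF-1α core promoter drives puromycin N-acetyltransferase for selection of transduced mammalian cells.

No Cas9 is annotated on the plasmid, so the nuclease must be supplied separately. The construct belongs to a guide series used for large-scale knockout analysis of cell-cycle genes in human cells, including the generation of knockout cell lines.
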