Addgene plasmid #90921: TRIP13 H4.2 gRNA
Purpose: 3rd generation lentiviral gRNA plasmid targeting human TRIP13
Depositing lab: Iain Cheeseman. Depositing organization: Whitehead Institute for Biomedical Research. Publication: Large-Scale Analysis of CRISPR/Cas9 Cell-Cycle Knockouts Reveals the Diversity of p53-Dependent Responses to Cell-Cycle Defects. McKinley KL, Cheeseman IM. Dev Cell. 2017 Feb 27;40(4):405-420.e2. doi: 10.1016/j.devcel.2017.01.012. Epub 2017 Feb 16. PubMed 28216383.
Backbone
  Vector backbone: pLenti-sgRNA
  Backbone manufacturer: Eric Lander & David Sabatini labs (Addgene plasmid #71409)
  Backbone size w/o insert (bp): 9151
  Vector type: Lentiviral, CRISPR
  Selectable markers: Puromycin
Growth in bacteria
  Bacterial resistance: Ampicillin, 100 μg/mL
  Growth temperature: 37°C
  Growth strain: NEB Stable
  Copy number: Unknown
Gene/Insert
  Gene/Insert name: TRIP13 (Guide Designation H4.2) (alt name: pKMKO series)
  gRNA/shRNA sequence: CACCGTGCATGCACTCAAATCGAT
  Species: H. sapiens (human)
  Promoter: U6
  Cloning method: Restriction Enzyme; 5′ cloning site BsmBI (destroyed during cloning); 3′ cloning site BsmBI (destroyed during cloning)
  Sequencing primers: 5′ hU6-F (5'-GAGGGCCTATTTCCCATGATT-3'); 3′ EF1a-R (5'-CACGGCGACTACTGCACTTA-3')
Terms and licenses: Academic/Nonprofit Terms; Industry Terms: Not Available to Industry
Depositor comments: Please note that gRNA target sequence listed is not strictly the 20nt spacer sequence, but also contains the 5' BsmBI overhang. For more information about knockout human cell lines generated using this plasmid, please see http://cellcycleknockouts.wi.mit.edu/ .
How to cite: TRIP13 H4.2 gRNA was a gift from Iain Cheeseman (Addgene plasmid # 90921 ; http://n2t.net/addgene:90921 ; RRID:Addgene_90921)
